>Addgene plasmid #78505 | GST-PS-Grb2 (XSB363) | depositor full sequence | sequence record 146459 | GST-PS-Grb2 (XSB363) sequence 5625 bps
ACGTTATCGACTGCACGGTGCACCAATGCTTCTGGCGTCAGGCAGCCATCGGAAGCTGTGGTATGGCTGT
GCAGGTCGTAAATCACTGCATAATTCGTGTCGCTCAAGGCGCACTCCCGTTCTGGATAATGTTTTTTGCG
CCGACATCATAACGGTTCTGGCAAATATTCTGAAATGAGCTGTTGACAATTAATCATCGGCTCGTATAAT
GTGTGGAATTGTGAGCGGATAACAATTTCACACAGGAAACAGTATTCATGTCCCCTATACTAGGTTATTG
GAAAATTAAGGGCCTTGTGCAACCCACTCGACTTCTTTTGGAATATCTTGAAGAAAAATATGAAGAGCAT
TTGTATGAGCGCGATGAAGGTGATAAATGGCGAAACAAAAAGTTTGAATTGGGTTTGGAGTTTCCCAATC
TTCCTTATTATATTGATGGTGATGTTAAATTAACACAGTCTATGGCCATCATACGTTATATAGCTGACAA
GCACAACATGTTGGGTGGTTGTCCAAAAGAGCGTGCAGAGATTTCAATGCTTGAAGGAGCGGTTTTGGAT
ATTAGATACGGTGTTTCGAGAATTGCATATAGTAAAGACTTTGAAACTCTCAAAGTTGATTTTCTTAGCA
AGCTACCTGAAATGCTGAAAATGTTCGAAGATCGTTTATGTCATAAAACATATTTAAATGGTGATCATGT
AACCCATCCTGACTTCATGTTGTATGACGCTCTTGATGTTGTTTTATACATGGACCCAATGTGCCTGGAT
GCGTTCCCAAAATTAGTTTGTTTTAAAAAACGTATTGAAGCTATCCCACAAATTGATAAGTACTTGAAAT
CCAGCAAGTATATAGCATGGCCTTTGCAGGGCTGGCAAGCCACGTTTGGTGGTGGCGACCATCCTCCAAA
ATCGGATCTGGAAGTTCTGTTCCAGGGGCCCCTGGGATCC
[651 nt withheld, positions 951-1601]
TAAGTCGACTCGAGCGGCCGCATCGTGACTGACTGACGATCTGCCTCGCGCGTTTCGGTGATGACGGTGA
AAACCTCTGACACATGCAGCTCCCGGAGACGGTCACAGCTTGTCTGTAAGCGGATGCCGGGAGCAGACAA
GCCCGTCAGGGCGCGTCAGCGGGTGTTGGCGGGTGTCGGGGCGCAGCCATGACCCAGTCACGTAGCGATA
GCGGAGTGTATAATTCTTGAAGACGAAAGGGCCTCGTGATACGCCTATTTTTATAGGTTAATGTCATGAT
AATAATGGTTTCTTAGACGTCAGGTGGCACTTTTCGGGGAAATGTGCGCGGAACCCCTATTTGTTTATTT
TTCTAAATACATTCAAATATGTATCCGCTCATGAGACAATAACCCTGATAAATGCTTCAATAATATTGAA
AAAGGAAGAGTATGAGTATTCAACATTTCCGTGTCGCCCTTATTCCCTTTTTTGCGGCATTTTGCCTTCC
TGTTTTTGCTCACCCAGAAACGCTGGTGAAAGTAAAAGATGCTGAAGATCAGTTGGGTGCACGAGTGGGT
TACATCGAACTGGATCTCAACAGCGGTAAGATCCTTGAGAGTTTTCGCCCCGAAGAACGTTTTCCAATGA
TGAGCACTTTTAAAGTTCTGCTATGTGGCGCGGTATTATCCCGTGTTGACGCCGGGCAAGAGCAACTCGG
TCGCCGCATACACTATTCTCAGAATGACTTGGTTGAGTACTCACCAGTCACAGAAAAGCATCTTACGGAT
GGCATGACAGTAAGAGAATTATGCAGTGCTGCCATAACCATGAGTGATAACACTGCGGCCAACTTACTTC
TGACAACGATCGGAGGACCGAAGGAGCTAACCGCTTTTTTGCACAACATGGGGGATCATGTAACTCGCCT
TGATCGTTGGGAACCGGAGCTGAATGAAGCCATACCAAACGACGAGCGTGACACCACGATGCCTGCAGCA
ATGGCAACAACGTTGCGCAAACTATTAACTGGCGAACTACTTACTCTAGCTTCCCGGCAACAATTAATAG
ACTGGATGGAGGCGGATAAAGTTGCAGGACCACTTCTGCGCTCGGCCCTTCCGGCTGGCTGGTTTATTGC
TGATAAATCTGGAGCCGGTGAGCGTGGGTCTCGCGGTATCATTGCAGCACTGGGGCCAGATGGTAAGCCC
TCCCGTATCGTAGTTATCTACACGACGGGGAGTCAGGCAACTATGGATGAACGAAATAGACAGATCGCTG
AGATAGGTGCCTCACTGATTAAGCATTGGTAACTGTCAGACCAAGTTTACTCATATATACTTTAGATTGA
TTTAAAACTTCATTTTTAATTTAAAAGGATCTAGGTGAAGATCCTTTTTGATAATCTCATGACCAAAATC
CCTTAACGTGAGTTTTCGTTCCACTGAGCGTCAGACCCCGTAGAAAAGATCAAAGGATCTTCTTGAGATC
CTTTTTTTCTGCGCGTAATCTGCTGCTTGCAAACAAAAAAACCACCGCTACCAGCGGTGGTTTGTTTGCC
GGATCAAGAGCTACCAACTCTTTTTCCGAAGGTAACTGGCTTCAGCAGAGCGCAGATACCAAATACTGTC
CTTCTAGTGTAGCCGTAGTTAGGCCACCACTTCAAGAACTCTGTAGCACCGCCTACATACCTCGCTCTGC
TAATCCTGTTACCAGTGGCTGCTGCCAGTGGCGATAAGTCGTGTCTTACCGGGTTGGACTCAAGACGATA
GTTACCGGATAAGGCGCAGCGGTCGGGCTGAACGGGGGGTTCGTGCACACAGCCCAGCTTGGAGCGAACG
ACCTACACCGAACTGAGATACCTACAGCGTGAGCTATGAGAAAGCGCCACGCTTCCCGAAGGGAGAAAGG
CGGACAGGTATCCGGTAAGCGGCAGGGTCGGAACAGGAGAGCGCACGAGGGAGCTTCCAGGGGGAAACGC
CTGGTATCTTTATAGTCCTGTCGGGTTTCGCCACCTCTGACTTGAGCGTCGATTTTTGTGATGCTCGTCA
GGGGGGCGGAGCCTATGGAAAAACGCCAGCAACGCGGCCTTTTTACGGTTCCTGGCCTTTTGCTGGCCTT
TTGCTCACATGTTCTTTCCTGCGTTATCCCCTGATTCTGTGGATAACCGTATTACCGCCTTTGAGTGAGC
TGATACCGCTCGCCGCAGCCGAACGACCGAGCGCAGCGAGTCAGTGAGCGAGGAAGCGGAAGAGCGCCTG
ATGCGGTATTTTCTCCTTACGCATCTGTGCGGTATTTCACACCGCATAAATTCCGACACCATCGAATGGT
GCAAAACCTTTCGCGGTATGGCATGATAGCGCCCGGAAGAGAGTCAATTCAGGGTGGTGAATGTGAAACC
AGTAACGTTATACGATGTCGCAGAGTATGCCGGTGTCTCTTATCAGACCGTTTCCCGCGTGGTGAACCAG
GCCAGCCACGTTTCTGCGAAAACGCGGGAAAAAGTGGAAGCGGCGATGGCGGAGCTGAATTACATTCCCA
ACCGCGTGGCACAACAACTGGCGGGCAAACAGTCGTTGCTGATTGGCGTTGCCACCTCCAGTCTGGCCCT
GCACGCGCCGTCGCAAATTGTCGCGGCGATTAAATCTCGCGCCGATCAACTGGGTGCCAGCGTGGTGGTG
TCGATGGTAGAACGAAGCGGCGTCGAAGCCTGTAAAGCGGCGGTGCACAATCTTCTCGCGCAACGCGTCA
GTGGGCTGATCATTAACTATCCGCTGGATGACCAGGATGCCATTGCTGTGGAAGCTGCCTGCACTAATGT
TCCGGCGTTATTTCTTGATGTCTCTGACCAGACACCCATCAACAGTATTATTTTCTCCCATGAAGACGGT
ACGCGACTGGGCGTGGAGCATCTGGTCGCATTGGGTCACCAGCAAATCGCGCTGTTAGCGGGCCCATTAA
GTTCTGTCTCGGCGCGTCTGCGTCTGGCTGGCTGGCATAAATATCTCACTCGCAATCAAATTCAGCCGAT
AGCGGAACGGGAAGGCGACTGGAGTGCCATGTCCGGTTTTCAACAAACCATGCAAATGCTGAATGAGGGC
ATCGTTCCCACTGCGATGCTGGTTGCCAACGATCAGATGGCGCTGGGCGCAATGCGCGCCATTACCGAGT
CCGGGCTGCGCGTTGGTGCGGATATCTCGGTAGTGGGATACGACGATACCGAAGACAGCTCATGTTATAT
CCCGCCGTCAACCACCATCAAACAGGATTTTCGCCTGCTGGGGCAAACCAGCGTGGACCGCTTGCTGCAA
CTCTCTCAGGGCCAGGCGGTGAAGGGCAATCAGCTGTTGCCCGTCTCACTGGTGAAAAGAAAAACCACCC
TGGCGCCCAATACGCAAACCGCCTCTCCCCGCGCGTTGGCCGATTCATTAATGCAGCTGGCACGACAGGT
TTCCCGACTGGAAAGCGGGCAGTGAGCGCAACGCAATTAATGTGAGTTAGCTCACTCATTAGGCACCCCA
GGCTTTACACTTTATGCTTCCGGCTCGTATGTTGTGTGGAATTGTGAGCGGATAACAATTTCACACAGGA
AACAGCTATGACCATGATTACGGATTCACTGGCCGTCGTTTTACAACGTCGTGACTGGGAAAACCCTGGC
GTTACCCAACTTAATCGCCTTGCAGCACATCCCCCTTTCGCCAGCTGGCGTAATAGCGAAGAGGCCCGCA
CCGATCGCCCTTCCCAACAGTTGCGCAGCCTGAATGGCGAATGGCGCTTTGCCTGGTTTCCGGCACCAGA
AGCGGTGCCGGAAAGCTGGCTGGAGTGCGATCTTCCTGAGGCCGATACTGTCGTCGTCCCCTCAAACTGG
CAGATGCACGGTTACGATGCGCCCATCTACACCAACGTAACCTATCCCATTACGGTCAATCCGCCGTTTG
TTCCCACGGAGAATCCGACGGGTTGTTACTCGCTCACATTTAATGTTGATGAAAGCTGGCTACAGGAAGG
CCAGACGCGAATTATTTTTGATGGCGTTGGAATT
Features (pLannotate 1.2.2; 17 found; start..end, strand, type, name):
      6..107     -  CDS            yciV (fragment): RNAAM_ECOLI - Also known as trpH From Escherichia coli (strain K12).
    183..211     +  promoter       tac promoter: strong E. coli promoter; hybrid between the trp and lac UV5 promoters
    219..235     +  protein_bind   lac operator: The lac repressor binds to the lac operator to inhibit transcription in E. coli. This inhibition can be relieved by adding lactose or isopropyl-β-D-thiogalactopyranoside (IPTG). lac repressor encoded by lacI
    258..911     +  CDS            GST26_SCHJA: Experimental evidence at protein level: Swiss-Prot protein existence level 1. GST isoenzymes appear to play a central role in the parasite detoxification system. Other functions are also suspected including a role in increasing the solubility of haematin in the parasite gut. From Schistosoma japonicum (Blood fluke).
    951..1601    +  CDS            GRB2 (sequence withheld): GRB2_HUMAN - Also known as ASH. Experimental evidence at protein level: Swiss-Prot protein existence level 1. [Isoform 2]: Does not bind to phosphorylated epidermal growth factor receptor (EGFR) but inhibits EGF-induced transactivation of a RAS-responsive element. Acts as a dominant negative protein over GRB2 and by suppressing proliferative signals, may trigger active programmed cell death. From Homo sapiens (Human).
   1642..1681    +  CDS            rop (fragment): Rop protein, which maintains plasmids at low copy number; rop
   1783..1823    +  misc_feature   bom (fragment): basis of mobility region from pBR322
   1928..2032    +  promoter       AmpR promoter: bla
   2033..2893    +  CDS            AmpR: β-lactamase; bla; confers resistance to ampicillin, carbenicillin, and related antibiotics
   3064..3652    +  rep_origin     ori: high-copy-number ColE1/pMB1/pBR322/pUC origin of replication
   3838..3889    -  misc_feature   bom (fragment): basis of mobility region from pBR322
   3896..3973    +  promoter       lacIq promoter: lacI (mutant); In the lacIq allele, a single base change in the promoter boosts expression of the lacI gene about 10-fold.
   3974..5056    +  CDS            lacI: lac repressor; lacI; The lac repressor binds to the lac operator to inhibit transcription in E. coli. This inhibition can be relieved by adding lactose or isopropyl-β-D-thiogalactopyranoside (IPTG).
   5069..5090    +  protein_bind   CAP binding site: CAP binding activates transcription in the presence of cAMP. E. coli catabolite activator protein
   5105..5135    +  promoter       lac promoter: promoter for the E. coli lac operon
   5143..5159    +  protein_bind   lac operator: The lac repressor binds to the lac operator to inhibit transcription in E. coli. This inhibition can be relieved by adding lactose or isopropyl-β-D-thiogalactopyranoside (IPTG). lac repressor encoded by lacI
   5179..5352    +  CDS            lacZα: LacZα fragment of β-galactosidase; lacZ fragment
