[The description below was written by a language model from this plasmid's Addgene catalogue record and pLannotate feature annotations shown in this document.]
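Description:
GST-PS-Grb2 (XSB363) is a bacterial expression plasmid built on the pGEX-6P-1 backbone for producing human Grb2 as a glutathione S-transferase fusion in E. coli. The plasmid is about 5.6 kb, replicates from a high-copy ColE1/pMB1-type origin, and is selected with ampicillin through a β-lactamase (AmpR) gene driven by its own promoter. Short fragments of rop, bom, lacZα and an E. coli chromosomal gene also appear in the annotation; these are backbone remnants with no evident role in the construct's function.

The expression cassette consists of the hybrid tac promoter followed by a lac operator, then the Schistosoma japonicum GST coding sequence and, a short distance downstream, the GRB2 open reading frame. According to the catalogue entry, the gap between the two contains a PreScission protease cleavage site ("PS" in the name), although this site is not separately annotated in the feature table. The plasmid also carries lacI under the lacIq promoter, so it supplies elevated levels of lac repressor that keep the tac promoter off until induction with IPTG.

This arrangement allows the fusion protein to be captured on glutathione resin by its N-terminal GST tag. Grb2 can then be released by protease cleavage, leaving the adaptor protein largely free of tag sequence. The record states only that the plasmid is for expressing Grb2 in E. coli. The associated publication concerns phase separation of signalling molecules in T cell receptor signal transduction, which is consistent with use of the purified recombinant protein in biochemical work of that kind.
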