Addgene plasmid #78505: GST-PS-Grb2 (XSB363)
Purpose: Construct for expressing Grb2 in E. Coli
Depositing lab: Ron Vale. Depositing organization: University of California, San Francisco (UCSF). Publication: Phase separation of signaling molecules promotes T cell receptor signal transduction. Su X, Ditlev JA, Hui E, Xing W, Banjade S, Okrut J, King DS, Taunton J, Rosen MK, Vale RD. Science. 2016 Apr 29;352(6285):595-9. doi: 10.1126/science.aad9964. Epub 2016 Apr 7. PubMed 27056844.
Backbone
  Vector backbone: pGEX-6P-1
  Total vector size (bp): 5600
  Vector type: Bacterial Expression
Growth in bacteria
  Bacterial resistance: Ampicillin, 100 μg/mL
  Growth temperature: 37°C
  Growth strain: DH5alpha
  Copy number: High Copy
Gene/Insert
  Gene/Insert name: Grb2
  Species: H. sapiens (human)
  Entrez Gene: GRB2 (a.k.a. ASH, EGFRBP-GRB2, Grb3-3, MST084, MSTP084, NCKAP2)
  Tag / fusion protein: GST followed by a prescission protease claevage site (N terminal on insert)
Terms and licenses: Academic/Nonprofit Terms; Industry Terms: Not Available to Industry
How to cite: GST-PS-Grb2 (XSB363) was a gift from Ron Vale (Addgene plasmid # 78505 ; http://n2t.net/addgene:78505 ; RRID:Addgene_78505)
