>Addgene plasmid #78505 | GST-PS-Grb2 (XSB363) | addgene partial sequence | sequence record 150131 | AmpSeq-F 5'-ctcatgagcggatacatatttgaa-3'
CAAATAGGGGTTCCGCGCACATTTCCCCGAAAAGTGCCACCTGACGTCTAAGAAACCATTATTATCATGA
CATTAACCTATAAAAATAGGCGTATCACGAGGCCCTTTCGTCTTCAAGAATTATACACTCCGCTATCGCT
ACGTGACTGGGTCATGGCTGCGCCCCGACACCCGCCAACACCCGCTGACGCGCCCTGACGGGCTTGTCTG
CTCCCGGCATCCGCTTACAGACAAGCTGTGACCGTCTCCGGGAGCTGCATGTGTCAGAGGTTTTCACCGT
CATCACCGAAACGCGCGAGGCAGATCGTCAGTCAGTCACGATGCGGCCGCTCGAGTCGACTTA
[590 nt withheld, positions 344-933]
