>Addgene plasmid #78505 | GST-PS-Grb2 (XSB363) | addgene partial sequence | sequence record 150133 | pEXT20-F2 5'-GCATAATTCGTGTCGC-3'
TTGCGCCGACATCATAACGGTTCTGGCAAATATTCTGAAATGAGCTGTTGACAATTAATCATCGGCTCGT
ATAATGTGTGGAATTGTGAGCGGATAACAATTTCACACAGGAAACAGTATTCATGTCCCCTATACTAGGT
TATTGGAAAATTAAGGGCCTTGTGCAACCCACTCGACTTCTTTTGGAATATCTTGAAGAAAAATATGAAG
AGCATTTGTATGAGCGCGATGAAGGTGATAAATGGCGAAACAAAAAGTTTGAATTGGGTTTGGAGTTTCC
CAATCTTCCTTATTATATTGATGGTGATGTTAAATTAACACAGTCTATGGCCATCATACGTTATATAGCT
GACAAGCACAACATGTTGGGTGGTTGTCCAAAAGAGCGTGCAGAGATTTCAATGCTTGAAGGAGCGGTTT
TGGATATTAGATACGGTGTTTCGAGAATTGCATATAGTAAAGACTTTGAAACTCTCAAAGTTGATTTTCT
TAGCAAGCTACCTGAAATGCTGAAAATGTTCGAAGATCGTTTATGTCATAAAACATATTTAAATGGTGAT
CATGTAACCCATCCTGACTTCATGTTGTATGACGCTCTTGATGTTGTTTTATACATGGACCCAATGTGCC
TGGATGCGTTCCCAAAATTAGTTTGTTTTAAAAAACGTATTGAAGCTATCCCACAAATTGATAAGTACTT
GAAATCCAGCAAGTATATAGCATGGCCTTTGCAGGGCTGGCAAGCCACGTTTGGTGGTGGCGACCATCCT
CCAAAATCGGATCTGGAAGTTCTGTTCCAGGGGCCCCTGGGATCCATGGAAGCCATCGCCAA
